>Addgene plasmid #17265 | pCALex | addgene partial sequence | sequence record 23238 | 17265 with LexA
ACGGCGACTGGCTGGAATTCAGATCTACTAGTGCGGCCGCTAAGTAAGTAAGACGTCGAGCTCTAAGTAA
GTAACGGCCGCCACCGCGGTGGAGCTTTGGACTTCTTCGCCAGAGGTTTGGTCAAGTCTCCAATCAAGGT
TGTCGGCTTGTCTACCTTGCCAGAAATTTACGAAAAGATGGAAAAGGGTCAAATCGTTGGTAGATACGTT
GTTGACACTTCTAAATAAGCGAATTTCTTATGATTTATGATTTTTATTATTAAATAAGTTATAAAAAAAA
TAAGTGTATACAAATTTTAAAGTGACTCTTAGGTTTTAAAACGAAAATTCTTATTCTTGAGTAACTCTTT
CCTGTAGGTCAGGTTGCTTTCTCAGGTATAGCATGAGGTCGCTCTTATTGACCACACCTCTACCGGCATG
CCGAGCAAATGCCTGCAAATCGCTCCCCATTTCACCCAATTGTAGATATGCTAACTCCAGCAATGAGTTG
ATGAATCTCGGTGTGTATTTTATGTCCTCAGAGGACAACACCTGTTGTAATCGTTCTTCCACACGGATCC
CAATTCGCCCTATAGTGAGTCGTATTACAATTCACTGGCCGTCGTTTTACAACGTCGTGACTGGGAAAAC
CCTGGCGTTACCCAACNTAAANCGCCNTGCAGCACATCCCCCTTTCGCCAGCT
