[The description below was written by a language model from this plasmid's Addgene catalogue record.]
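Description:
pCALex is an empty yeast expression backbone derived from pPC86, with a recorded backbone size of about 7.1 kb. It is a shuttle plasmid. In E. coli it is maintained at high copy under ampicillin selection, and in yeast it is selected through the TRP1 auxotrophic marker, which restores tryptophan prototrophy in trp1 host strains. The record does not give a feature table, so it does not state the yeast replication element, the bacterial origin, or the promoter and terminator that drive expression.

The defining feature of the backbone is a LexA coding sequence positioned so that it forms an N-terminal fusion to whatever open reading frame is cloned downstream. LexA is a bacterial repressor whose DNA-binding function is widely used in yeast two-hybrid systems. A LexA fusion "bait" binds LexA operator sites placed upstream of a reporter gene, and the reporter is activated when an interacting partner carrying a transcriptional activation domain is recruited. No insert is present. Genes of interest are introduced by restriction cloning between EcoRI on the 5′ side and SacII on the 3′ side, both of which are retained after cloning, and the insert must be in frame with LexA.

The associated publication describes a yeast genetic system for selecting small-molecule inhibitors of protein–protein interactions. This suggests pCALex was used to build LexA-fused interaction partners for two-hybrid-type assays, although the record does not spell out its exact role in that system.
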