Addgene plasmid #17265: pCALex
Purpose: (Empty Backbone)
Depositing lab: Stuart Schreiber. Depositing organization: Harvard University. Publication: A yeast genetic system for selecting small molecule inhibitors of protein-protein interactions in nanodroplets. Huang J, Schreiber SL. Proc Natl Acad Sci U S A. 1997 Dec 9. 94(25):13396-401. 10.1073/pnas.94.25.13396 PubMed 9391035.
Backbone
  Vector backbone: pPC86
  Backbone size (bp): 7130
  Vector type: Yeast Expression
  Selectable markers: TRP1
Growth in bacteria
  Bacterial resistance: Ampicillin, 100 μg/mL
  Growth temperature: 37°C
  Growth strain: DH5alpha
  Copy number: High Copy
Gene/Insert
  Gene/Insert name: None
  Tag / fusion protein: LexA (N terminal on backbone)
  Cloning method: Restriction Enzyme; 5′ cloning site EcoRI (not destroyed); 3′ cloning site SacII (not destroyed)
  Sequencing primers: 5′ CGTCAGCAGAGCTTCACCATTG
Terms and licenses: Academic/Nonprofit Terms; Industry Terms: Not Available to Industry
Depositor comments: ref for pPC86: Chevray, P. M. & Nathans, D. (1992) Proc. Natl. Acad. Sci. USA 89, 5789-5793.
How to cite: pCALex was a gift from Stuart Schreiber (Addgene plasmid # 17265 ; http://n2t.net/addgene:17265 ; RRID:Addgene_17265)
